>Addgene plasmid #66441 | MRGPRX3-Tango | depositor partial sequence | sequence record 113495 | empty Tango
GACGGATCGGGAGATCTCCCGATCCCCTATGGTGCACTCTCAGTACAATCTGCTCTGATGCCGCATAGTT
AAGCCAGTATCTGCTCCCTGCTTGTGTGTTGGAGGTCGCTGAGTAGTGCGCGAGCAAAATTTAAGCTACA
ACAAGGCAAGGCTTGACCGACAATTGCATGAAGAATCTGCTTAGGGTTAGGCGTTTTGCGCTGCTTCGCG
ATGTACGGGCCAGATATACGCGTTGACATTGATTATTGACTAGTTATTAATAGTAATCAATTACGGGGTC
ATTAGTTCATAGCCCATATATGGAGTTCCGCGTTACATAACTTACGGTAAATGGCCCGCCTGGCTGACCG
CCCAACGACCCCCGCCCATTGACGTCAATAATGACGTATGTTCCCATAGTAACGCCAATAGGGACTTTCC
ATTGACGTCAATGGGTGGAGTATTTACGGTAAACTGCCCACTTGGCAGTACATCAAGTGTATCATATGCC
AAGTACGCCCCCTATTGACGTCAATGACGGTAAATGGCCCGCCTGGCATTATGCCCAGTACATGACCTTA
TGGGACTTTCCTACTTGGCAGTACATCTACGTATTAGTCATCGCTATTACCATGGTGATGCGGTTTTGGC
AGTACATCAATGGGCGTGGATAGCGGTTTGACTCACGGGGATTTCCAAGTCTCCACCCCATTGACGTCAA
TGGGAGTTTGTTTTGGCACCAAAATCAACGGGACTTTCCAAAATGTCGTAACAACTCCGCCCCATTGACG
CAAATGGGCGGTAGGCGTGTACGGTGGGAGGTCTATATAAGCAGAGCTCTCTGGCTAACTAGAGAACCCA
CTGCTTACTGGCTTATCGAAATTAATACGACTCACTATAGGGAGACCCAAGCTGGCTAGCGTTTAAACTT
AAGCTTGGTACCGAGCTCGGATCCACTAGTCCAGTGTGGTGGAATTCTGCAGATATCCAGCACAGTGGCG
GCCGCGCCACCATGAAGACGATCATCGCCCTGAGCTACATCTTCTGCCTGGTATTCGCCGACTACAAGGA
CGATGATGACGCCAGCATCGATACCGGTGGACGCACCCCACCCAGCCTGGGTCCCCAAGATGAGTCCTGC
ACCACCGCCAGCTCCTCCCTGGCCAAGGACACTTCATCGACCGGTGAGAACCTGTACTTCCAGCTAAGAT
TAGATAAAAGTAAAGTGATTAACAGCGCATTAGAGCTGCTTAATGAGGTCGGAATCGAAGGTTTAACAAC
CCGTAAACTCGCCCAGAAGCTAGGTGTAGAGCAGCCTACATTGTATTGGCATGTAAAAAATAAGCGGGCT
TTGCTCGACGCCTTAGCCATTGAGATGTTAGATAGGCACCATACTCACTTTTGCCCTTTAGAAGGGGAAA
GCTGGCAAGATTTTTTACGTAATAACGCTAAAAGTTTTAGATGTGCTTTACTAAGTCATCGCGATGGAGC
AAAAGTACATTTAGGTACACGGCCTACAGAAAAACAGTATGAAACTCTCGAAAATCAATTAGCCTTTTTA
TGCCAACAAGGTTTTTCACTAGAGAATGCATTATATGCACTCAGCGCTGTGGGGCATTTTACTTTAGGTT
GCGTATTGGAAGATCAAGAGCATCAAGTCGCTAAAGAAGAAAGGGAAACACCTACTACTGATAGTATGCC
GCCATTATTACGACAAGCTATCGAATTATTTGATCACCAAGGTGCAGAGCCAGCCTTCTTATTCGGCCTT
GAATTGATCATATGCGGATTAGAAAAACAACTTAAATGTGAAAGTGGGTCCGCGTACAGCCGCGCGCGTA
CGAAAAACAATTACGGGTCTACCATCGAGGGCCTGCTCGATCTCCCGGACGACGACGCCCCCGAAGAGGC
GGGGCTGGCGGCTCCGCGCCTGTCCTTTCTCCCCGCGGGACACACGCGCAGACTGTCGACGGCCCCCCCG
ACCGATGTCAGCCTGGGGGACGAGCTCCACTTAGACGGCGAGGACGTGGCGATGGCGCATGCCGACGCGC
TAGACGATTTCGATCTGGACATGTTGGGGGACGGGGATTCCCCGGGTCCGGGATTTACCCCCCACGACTC
CGCCCCCTACGGCGCTCTGGATATGGCCGACTTCGAGTTTGAGCAGATGTTTACCGATGCCCTTGGAATT
GACGAGTACGGTGGGTAGCTCGAGTCTAGAGGGCCCGTTTAAACCCGCTGATCAGCCTCGACTGTGCCTT
CTAGTTGCCAGCCATCTGTTGTTTGCCCCTCCCCCGTGCCTTCCTTGACCCTGGAAGGTGCCACTCCCAC
TGTCCTTTCCTAATAAAATGAGGAAATTGCATCGCATTGTCTGAGTAGGTGTCATTCTATTCTGGGGGGT
GGGGTGGGGCAGGACAGCAAGGGGGAGGATTGGGAAGACAATAGCAGGCATGCTGGGGATGCGGTGGGCT
CTATGGCTTCTGAGGCGGAAAGAACCAGCTGGGGCTCTAGGGGGTATCCCC
[124 nt withheld, positions 2502-2625]
C
[91 nt withheld, positions 2627-2717]
A
[49 nt withheld, positions 2719-2767]
CCTTTGACGTTGGAGTCCACGTTCTTT
[37 nt withheld, positions 2795-2831]
ACCCTATCTCGGTCTATTCTTTTGATTTATAAGGGATTTTGCCGATTTCGGCCTATTGGTTAAAAAATGA
GCTGATTTAACAAAAATTTAACGCGAATTAATTCTGTGGAATGTGTGTCAGTTAGGGTGTGGAAAGTCCC
CAGGCTCCCCAGCAGGCAGAAGTATGCAAAGCATGCATCTCAATTAGTCAGCAACCAGGTGTGGAAAGTC
CCCAGGCTCCCCAGCAGGCAGAAGTATGCAAAGCATGCATCTCAATTAGTCAGCAACCATAGTCCCGCCC
CTAACTCCGCCCATCCCGCCCCTAACTCCGCCCAGTTCCGCCCATTCTCCGCCCCATGGCTGACTAATTT
TTTTTATTTATGCAGAGGCCGAGGCCGCCTCTGCCTCTGAGCTATTCCAGAAGTAGTGAGGAGGCTTTTT
TGGAGGCCTAGGCTTTTGCAAAAAGCTCCCGGGAGCTTGTATATCCATTTTCGGATCTGATCAAGAGACA
GGATGAGGATCGTTTCGCATGATTGAACAAGATGGATTGCACGCAGGTTCTCCGGCCGCTTGGGTGGAGA
GGCTATTCGGCTATGACTGGGCACAACAGACAATCGGCTGCTCTGATGCCGCCGTGTTCCGGCTGTCAGC
GCAGGGGCGCCCGGTTCTTTTTGTCAAGACCGACCTGTCCGGTGCCCTGAATGAACTGCAGGACGAGGCA
GCGCGGCTATCGTGGCTGGCCACGACGGGCGTTCCTTGCGCAGCTGTGCTCGACGTTGTCACTGAAGCGG
GAAGGGACTGGCTGCTATTGGGCGAAGTGCCGGGGCAGGATCTCCTGTCATCTCACCTTGCTCCTGCCGA
GAAAGTATCCATCATGGCTGATGCAATGCGGCGGCTGCATACGCTTGATCCGGCTACCTGCCCATTCGAC
CACCAAGCGAAACATCGCATCGAGCGAGCACGTACTCGGATGGAAGCCGGTCTTGTCGATCAGGATGATC
TGGACGAAGAGCATCAGGGGCTCGCGCCAGCCGAACTGTTCGCCAGGCTCAAGGCGCGCATGCCCGACGG
CGAGGATCTCGTCGTGACCCATGGCGATGCCTGCTTGCCGAATATCATGGTGGAAAATGGCCGCTTTTCT
GGATTCATCGACTGTGGCCGGCTGGGTGTGGCGGACCGCTATCAGGACATAGCGTTGGCTACCCGTGATA
TTGCTGAAGAGCTTGGCGGCGAATGGGCTGACCGCTTCCTCGTGCTTTACGGTATCGCCGCTCCCGATTC
GCAGCGCATCGCCTTCTATCGCCTTCTTGACGAGTTCTTCTGAGCGGGACTCTGGGGTTCGAAATGACCG
ACCAAGCGACGCCCAACCTGCCATCACGAGATTTCGATTCCACCGCCGCCTTCTATGAAAGGTTGGGCTT
CGGAATCGTTTTCCGGGACGCCGGCTGGATGATCCTCCAGCGCGGGGATCTCATGCTGGAGTTCTTCGCC
CACCCCAACTTGTTTATTGCAGCTTATAATGGTTACAAATAAAGCAATAGCATCACAAATTTCACAAATA
AAGCATTTTTTTCACTGCATTCTAGTTGTGGTTTGTCCAAACTCATCAATGTATCTTATCATGTCTGTAT
ACCGTCGACCTCTAGCTAGAGCTTGGCGTAATCATGGTCATAGCTGTTTCCTGTGTGAAATTGTTATCCG
CTCACAATTCCACACAACATACGAGCCGGAAGCATAAAGTGTAAAGCCTGGGGTGCCTAATGAGTGAGCT
AACTCACATTAATTGCGTTGCGCTCACTGCCCGCTTTCCAGTCGGGAAACCTGTCGTGCCAGCTGCATTA
ATGAATCGGCCAACGCGCGGGGAGAGGCGGTTTGCGTATTGGGCGCTCTTCCGCTTCCTCGCTCACTGAC
TCGCTGCGCTCGGTCGTTCGGCTGCGGCGAGCGGTATCAGCTCACTCAAAGGCGGTAATACGGTTATCCA
CAGAATCAGGGGATAACGCAGGAAAGAACATGTGAGCAAAAGGCCAGCAAAAGGCCAGGAACCGTAAAAA
GGCCGCGTTGCTGGCGTTTTTCCATAGGCTCCGCCCCCCTGACGAGCATCACAAAAATCGACGCTCAAGT
CAGAGGTGGCGAAACCCGACAGGACTATAAAGATACCAGGCGTTTCCCCCTGGAAGCTCCCTCGTGCGCT
CTCCTGTTCCGACCCTGCCGCTTACCGGATACCTGTCCGCCTTTCTCCCTTCGGGAAGCGTGGCGCTTTC
TCATAGCTCACGCTGTAGGTATCTCAGTTCGGTGTAGGTCGTTCGCTCCAAGCTGGGCTGTGTGCACGAA
CCCCCCGTTCAGCCCGACCGCTGCGCCTTATCCGGTAACTATCGTCTTGAGTCCAACCCGGTAAGACACG
ACTTATCGCCACTGGCAGCAGCCACTGGTAACAGGATTAGCAGAGCGAGGTATGTAGGCGGTGCTACAGA
GTTCTTGAAGTGGTGGCCTAACTACGGCTACACTAGAAGAACAGTATTTGGTATCTGCGCTCTGCTGAAG
CCAGTTACCTTCGGAAAAAGAGTTGGTAGCTCTTGATCCGGCAAACAAACCACCGCTGGTAGCGGTTTTT
TTGTTTGCAAGCAGCAGATTACGCGCAGAAAAAAAGGATCTCAAGAAGATCCTTTGATCTTTTCTACGGG
GTCTGACGCTCAGTGGAACGAAAACTCACGTTAAGGGATTTTGGTCATGAGATTATCAAAAAGGATCTTC
ACCTAGATCCTTTTAAATTAAAAATGAAGTTTTAAATCAATCTAAAGTATATATGAGTAAACTTGGTCTG
ACAGTTACCAATGCTTAATCAGTGAGGCACCTATCTCAGCGATCTGTCTATTTCGTTCATCCATAGTTGC
CTGACTCCCCGTCGTGTAGATAACTACGATACGGGAGGGCTTACCATCTGGCCCCAGTGCTGCAATGATA
CCGCGAGACCCACGCTCACCGGCTCCAGATTTATCAGCAATAAACCAGCCAGCCGGAAGGGCCGAGCGCA
GAAGTGGTCCTGCAACTTTATCCGCCTCCATCCAGTCTATTAATTGTTGCCGGGAAGCTAGAGTAAGTAG
TTCGCCAGTTAATAGTTTGCGCAACGTTGTTGCCATTGCTACAGGCATCGTGGTGTCACGCTCGTCGTTT
GGTATGGCTTCATTCAGCTCCGGTTCCCAACGATCAAGGCGAGTTACATGATCCCCCATGTTGTGCAAAA
AAGCGGTTAGCTCCTTCGGTCCTCCGATCGTTGTCAGAAGTAAGTTGGCCGCAGTGTTATCACTCATGGT
TATGGCAGCACTGCATAATTCTCTTACTGTCATGCCATCCGTAAGATGCTTTTCTGTGACTGGTGAGTAC
TCAACCAAGTCATTCTGAGAATAGTGTATGCGGCGACCGAGTTGCTCTTGCCCGGCGTCAATACGGGATA
ATACCGCGCCACATAGCAGAACTTTAAAAGTGCTCATCATTGGAAAACGTTCTTCGGGGCGAAAACTCTC
AAGGATCTTACCGCTGTTGAGATCCAGTTCGATGTAACCCACTCGTGCACCCAACTGATCTTCAGCATCT
TTTACTTTCACCAGCGTTTCTGGGTGAGCAAAAACAGGAAGGCAAAATGCCGCAAAAAAGGGAATAAGGG
CGACACGGAAATGTTGAATACTCATACTCTTCCTTTTTCAATATTATTGAAGCATTTATCAGGGTTATTG
TCTCATGAGCGGATACATATTTGAATGTATTTAGAAAAATAAACAAATAGGGGTTCCGCGCACATTTCCC
CGAAAAGTGCCACCTGACGTC
