>Addgene plasmid #66441 | MRGPRX3-Tango | depositor partial sequence | sequence record 113496 | MRGPRX3
ATGGACAGCACTATACCCGTGTTGGGTACCGAACTTACCCCTATTAACGGGCGGGAGGAAACCCCTTGTT
ACAAGCAGACCCTTTCATTTACCGGCTTGACTTGCATCGTGTCTCTTGTGGCCCTGACGGGAAACGCAGT
TGTTCTTTGGCTGCTTGGCTGTAGGATGCGACGGAATGCCGTGTCCATCTACATTCTCAACCTTGTTGCC
GCAGACTTCCTCTTTCTCAGCGGACATATTATCTGTTCCCCCTTGAGGCTGATCAATATTCGCCATCCGA
TTAGCAAGATATTGAGTCCTGTAATGACATTCCCTTATTTCATCGGCTTGTCTATGCTGTCAGCCATCTC
AACTGAAAGGTGCCTCAGCATCCTGTGGCCGATTTGGTATCACTGCCGCAGACCCAGATACCTGTCCAGC
GTAATGTGTGTACTCCTGTGGGCGCTCTCTCTGCTCAGAAGTATCCTGGAATGGATGTTTTGTGACTTCC
TTTTTTCTGGAGCGAATAGCGTGTGGTGTGAGACCTCCGACTTCATAACAATCGCATGGCTTGTATTTCT
GTGTGTGGTTCTGTGTGGCTCATCTCTGGTTCTGCTGGTCAGGATCCTCTGCGGGAGTCGAAAAATGCCA
CTGACTAGACTCTATGTTACAATCCTCCTGACGGTGCTTGTCTTTCTCCTCTGCGGACTGCCCTTTGGAA
TACAGTGGGCACTTTTTTCCAGGATTCATCTGGATTGGAAAGTACTTTTCTGCCACGTGCACCTGGTGAG
TATCTTTTTGAGCGCTCTGAACTCTAGCGCAAATCCGATTATATATTTTTTTGTGGGTTCTTTCCGGCAG
CGCCAGAACAGACAGAATCTCAAATTGGTTCTTCAGCGGGCCCTGCAGGACACACCAGAGGTGGATGAAG
GAGGCGGATGGCTTCCCCAGGAGACACTGGAGCTGTCTGGCAGCAGGTTGGAGCAG
