>Addgene plasmid #66441 | MRGPRX3-Tango | addgene partial sequence | sequence record 120105 | CMV-F 5'-CGCAAATGGGCGGTAGGCGTG-3'
GCTCTCTGGCTAACTAGAGAACCCACTGCTTACTGGCTTATCGAAATTAATACGACTCACTATAGGGAGA
CCCAAGCTGGCTAGCGTTTAAACTTAAGCTTGGTACCGAGCTCGGATCCACTAGTCCAGTGTGGTGGAAT
TCTGCAGATATCCAGCACAGTGGCGGCCGCGCCACCATGAAGACGATCATCGCCCTGAGCTACATCTTCT
GCCTGGTATTCGCCGACTACAAGGACGATGATGACGCCAGCATCGATATGGACAGCACTATACCCGTGTT
GGGTACCGAACTTACCCCTATTAACGGGCGGGAGGAAACCCCTTGTTACAAGCAGACCCTTTCATTTACC
GGCTTGACTTGCATCGTGTCTCTTGTGGCCCTGACGGGAAACGCAGTTGTTCTTTGGCTGCTTGGCTGTA
GGATGCGACGGAATGCCGTGTCCATCTACATTCTCAACCTTGTTGCCGCAGACTTCCTCTTTCTCAGCGG
ACATATTATCTGTTCCCCCTTGAGGCTGATCAATATTCGCCATCCGATTAGCAAGATATTGAGTCCTGTA
ATGACATTCCCTTATTTCATCGGCTTGTCTATGCTGTCAGCCATCTCAACTGAAAGGTGCCTCAGCATCC
TGTGGCCGATTTGGTATCACTGCCGCAGACCCAGATACCTGTCCAGCGTAATGTGTGTACTCCTGTGGGC
GCTCTCTCTGCTCAGAAGTATCCTGGAATGGATGTTTTGTGACTTCCTTTTTTCTGGAGCGAATAGCGTG
TGGTGTGAGACCTCCGACTTCATAACAATCGCATGGCTTGTATTTCTGTGTGTGGTTCTGTGTGGCTCAT
CTCTGGTTCTGCTGGTCAGGATCCTCTGCGGGAGTCGAAAAATGCCACTGACTAGACTCTATGTTACAAT
CCTCCTGACGGTGCTTGTCTTTCTCCTCTGCGGACTGCCCTTTGGAATACAGTGGGCACTTTTTTCCAGG
ATTCATCTGGATTGGAAAGTACTTTTCTGCCACGTGCACCTGGTGAGTATCTTTTTGAGCGCTCTGA
