>Addgene plasmid #66441 | MRGPRX3-Tango | addgene partial sequence | sequence record 120106 | Tet-R 5'-GGCGAGTTTACGGGTTGTTA-3'
GCAGCTCTAATGCGCTGTTAATCACTTTACTTTTATCTAATCTTAGCTGGAAGTACAGGTTCTCACCGGT
CGATGAAGTGTCCTTGGCCAGGGAGGAGCTGGCGGTGGTGCAGGACTCATCTTGGGGACCCAGGCTGGGT
GGGGTGCGTCCACCGGTATCGATCTGCTCCAACCTGCTGCCAGACAGCTCCAGTGTCTCCTGGGGAAGCC
ATCCGCCTCCTTCATCCACCTCTGGTGTGTCCTGCAGGGCCCGCTGAAGAACCAATTTGAGATTCTGTCT
GTTCTGGCGCTGCCGGAAAGAACCCACAAAAAAATATATAATCGGATTTGCGCTAGAGTTCAGAGCGCTC
AAAAAGATACTCACCAGGTGCACGTGGCAGAAAAGTACTTTCCAATCCAGATGAATCCTGGAAAAAAGTG
CCCACTGTATTCCAAAGGGCAGTCCGCAGAGGAGAAAGACAAGCACCGTCAGGAGGATTGTAACATAGAG
TCTAGTCAGTGGCATTTTTCGACTCCCGCAGAGGATCCTGACCAGCAGAACCAGAGATGAGCCACACAGA
ACCACACACAGAAATACAAGCCATGCGATTGTTATGAAGTCGGAGGTCTCACACCACACGCTATTCGCTC
CAGAAAAAAGGAAGTCACAAAACATCCATTCCAGGATACTTCTGAGCAGAGAGAGCGCCCACAGGAGTAC
ACACATTACGCTGGACAGGTATCTGGGTCTGCGGCAGTGATACCAAATCGGCCACAGGATGCTGAGGCAC
CTTTCAGTTGAGATGGCTGACAGCATAGACAAGCCGATGAAATAAGGGAATGTCATTACAGGACTCAATA
TCTTGCTAATCGGATGGCGAATATTGATCAGCCTCAAGGGGGAACAGATAATATGTCCGCTGAGAAAGAG
GAAGTCTGCGGCAACAAGGTTGAGAATGTAGATGGACACGGCATTCCGTCGCATCCTACAGCCAAGCAGC
CAAAGAACAACTGCGTTTCCCGTC
