[The description below was written by a language model from this plasmid's Addgene catalogue record.]
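Description:
MRGPRX3-Tango is a mammalian expression plasmid from the PRESTO-Tango collection, built on an "empty Tango" backbone that was itself derived from pcDNA3.1(+). It is maintained as a high-copy plasmid in E. coli under ampicillin selection, and it carries a neomycin resistance marker so that transfected mammalian cells can be selected with G418. The insert is the human MRGPRX3 coding sequence (about 1 kb), a Mas-related G protein-coupled receptor, placed between a retained NotI site at the 5′ end and a 3′ site recorded as XhoI. The depositor notes that most vectors in this series actually carry XbaI rather than XhoI downstream of the tTA sequence, so the identity of that site is uncertain for this clone.

Expression is driven by the CMV promoter, and the backbone supplies an N-terminal FLAG tag, which allows detection of the receptor. The record also indicates that a tTA (tetracycline transactivator) sequence lies downstream of the receptor, consistent with the Tango assay design, in which the transcription factor is tethered to the receptor's C terminus and released after agonist-induced arrestin recruitment, then drives a reporter gene in a suitable cell line. The other components of the fusion, such as any protease cleavage site or added C-terminal tail, are not itemised in the record, and no feature table is provided. The construct is intended for screening ligands against MRGPRX3 by arrestin translocation with a transcriptional readout, in parallel with the rest of the GPCRome, and was produced within a programme aimed at building tools for understudied druggable proteins.
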