Addgene plasmid #66441: MRGPRX3-Tango
Purpose: Expression of G protein-coupled receptors for PRESTO-Tango: parallel receptorome expression and screening via transcriptional output, with transcriptional activation following arrestin translocation
Depositing lab: Bryan Roth. Depositing organization: University of North Carolina at Chapel Hill. Publication: PRESTO-Tango as an open-source resource for interrogation of the druggable human GPCRome. Kroeze WK, Sassano MF, Huang XP, Lansu K, McCorvy JD, Giguere PM, Sciaky N, Roth BL. Nat Struct Mol Biol. 2015 May;22(5):362-9. doi: 10.1038/nsmb.3014. Epub 2015 Apr 20. PubMed 25895059.
Backbone
  Vector backbone: empty Tango
  Backbone size w/o insert (bp): 6632
  Vector type: Mammalian Expression
  Selectable markers: Neomycin (select with G418)
Growth in bacteria
  Bacterial resistance: Ampicillin, 100 μg/mL
  Growth temperature: 37°C
  Growth strain: DH5alpha
  Copy number: High Copy
Gene/Insert
  Gene/Insert name: MRGPRX3
  Species: H. sapiens (human)
  Insert size (bp): 966
  Entrez Gene: MRGPRX3 (a.k.a. GPCR, MRGX3, SNSR1, SNSR2)
  Promoter: CMV
  Tag / fusion protein: FLAG (N terminal on backbone)
  Cloning method: Restriction Enzyme; 5′ cloning site NotI (not destroyed); 3′ cloning site XhoI (unknown if destroyed)
  Sequencing primers: 5′ CMV-F; 3′ Tet-R
Terms and licenses: Academic/Nonprofit Terms; Industry Terms: Not Available to Industry
Depositor comments: Please note: Most of the PRESTO-Tango vectors do not contain the XhoI cut site downstream of the tTA sequence and instead carry an XbaI site. If you need to perform an XhoI digest we recommend sequencing with a forward primer at the C-terminus of tTA to determine which of the two sites is present. Suggested primer: 5-gagctccacttagacggcgagg-3. Original backbone was pcDNA3.1(+). These plasmids were generated as part of the Illuminating the Druggable Genome (IDG) program sponsored by the NIH Common Fund. The goal of this program is to identify, gather, and distribute information and resources for proteins that currently are not well-studied yet belong to commonly drug-targeted protein families: protein kinases, non-olfactory G-protein coupled receptors (GPCRs), and ion channels. The IDG program is designed to develop fundamental research tools for understudied proteins, elucidate their function, and disseminate the IDG-related resources and data to the greater scientific community.
How to cite: MRGPRX3-Tango was a gift from Bryan Roth (Addgene plasmid # 66441 ; http://n2t.net/addgene:66441 ; RRID:Addgene_66441)
